Addgene plasmid #229400: HA-MAP4K5
Purpose: Lentiviral or overpexression of cDNA
Depositing lab: Christopher Vakoc. Depositing organization: Cold Spring Harbor Laboratory. Publication: MARK2/MARK3 kinases are catalytic co-dependencies of YAP/TAZ in human cancer. Klingbeil O, Skopelitis D, Tonelli C, Yoshimoto T, Alpsoy A, Panepinto MC, Minicozzi F, Merrill JR, Cafiero AM, Aggarwal D, Russo S, Ha T, Demerdash OE, Wee TL, Spector DL, Lyons SK, Tuveson DA, Cifani P, Vakoc CR. Cancer Discov. 2024 Jul 26. doi: 10.1158/2159-8290.CD-23-1529. PubMed 39058094.
Backbone
  Vector backbone: LentiVi
  Vector type: Mammalian Expression, Lentiviral
  Selectable markers: Blasticidin
Growth in bacteria
  Bacterial resistance: Ampicillin, 100 μg/mL
  Growth temperature: 37°C
  Growth strain: NEB Stable
  Copy number: High Copy
Gene/Insert
  Gene/Insert name: MAP4K5
  Species: H. sapiens (human)
  Insert size (bp): 2607
  Entrez Gene: MAP4K5 (a.k.a. GCKR, KHS, KHS1, MAPKKKK5)
  Promoter: EFS
  Tag / fusion protein: HA (N terminal on insert)
  Cloning method: Gibson Cloning
Terms and licenses: Academic/Nonprofit Terms; Industry Terms: Not Available to Industry
How to cite: HA-MAP4K5 was a gift from Christopher Vakoc (Addgene plasmid # 229400 ; http://n2t.net/addgene:229400 ; RRID:Addgene_229400)
