[The description below was written by a language model from this plasmid's Addgene catalogue record and pLannotate feature annotations shown in this document.]
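Description:
HA-MAP4K5 is a third-generation, self-inactivating lentiviral expression plasmid (about 9.9 kb) built on the LentiVi backbone for stable or transient overexpression of human MAP4K5 in mammalian cells. It is propagated in E. coli through a high-copy ColE1/pUC-type origin with ampicillin resistance (AmpR). The backbone also retains an f1 origin, an SV40 origin and poly(A) signal, and remnants of lac and T7/T3 cloning-vector sequences. The viral portion begins with an RSV promoter fused to a truncated HIV-1 5' LTR, which drives Tat-independent transcription of the genomic RNA in packaging cells. This is followed by the Ψ packaging signal with a partial gag fragment, the Rev response element for nuclear export of the unspliced transcript, and the cPPT/CTS, which aids nuclear import. The ΔU3 3' LTR inactivates LTR promoter activity after integration.

Between the LTRs, the short EF-1α core promoter (EFS) drives a single bicistronic transcript. The first cistron is the human MAP4K5 cDNA, a serine/threonine kinase also called GCKR or KHS1 that is thought to act upstream of the JNK pathway. It carries an N-terminal HA epitope for detection or immunoprecipitation; the annotation matches only a fragment of a 3xHA tag, consistent with a single HA copy. An EMCV IRES then directs translation of the bsr blasticidin S deaminase, so blasticidin selection enriches for cells that also express the kinase. A WPRE downstream enhances transcript stability and expression. The stated purpose is lentiviral delivery or overexpression of the cDNA, and the plasmid was deposited in connection with a study of kinase dependencies in YAP/TAZ-driven human cancers.
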