Features (pLannotate 1.2.2; 28 found; start..end, strand, type, name):
      5..231     +  promoter       RSV promoter: Rous sarcoma virus enhancer/promoter
    232..412     +  LTR            5' LTR (truncated): truncated 5' long terminal repeat (LTR) from HIV-1
    459..584     +  misc_feature   HIV-1 Ψ: packaging signal of human immunodeficiency virus type 1
    568..931     +  CDS            HIV-1 gag (fragment): gag protein from human immunodeficiency virus 1; gag
   1077..1310    +  misc_feature   RRE: The Rev response element (RRE) of HIV-1 allows for Rev-dependent mRNA export from the nucleus to the cytoplasm.
   1687..1713    +  CDS            Rev (fragment): human immunodeficiency virus 1 (HIV-1) Rev protein; rev; enhances nuclear export of unspliced and incompletely spliced viral mRNAs
   1723..1840    +  misc_feature   cPPT/CTS: central polypurine tract and central termination sequence of HIV-1
   1909..2120    +  promoter       EF-1α core promoter: core promoter for human elongation factor EF-1α
   2179..2201    +  CDS            3xHA (fragment): three tandem HA epitope tags
   2215..4749    +  CDS            MAP4K5: M4K5_HUMAN - Experimental evidence at protein level: Swiss-Prot protein existence level 1. May play a role in the response to environmental stress. Appears to act upstream of the JUN N-terminal pathway. From Homo sapiens (Human).
   4873..5335    +  misc_feature   IRES: internal ribosome entry site (IRES) of the encephalomyocarditis virus (EMCV)
   5349..5768    +  CDS            bsr: BSR_BACCE - Experimental evidence at protein level: Swiss-Prot protein existence level 1. Catalyzes the deamination of the cytosine moiety of the antibiotics blasticidin S, cytomycin and acetylblasticidin S. From Bacillus cereus.
   5787..6375    +  misc_feature   WPRE: woodchuck hepatitis virus posttranscriptional regulatory element
   6426..6445    +  misc_feature   cPPT/CTS (fragment): central polypurine tract and central termination sequence of HIV-1
   6447..6680    +  LTR            3' LTR (ΔU3): self-inactivating 3' long terminal repeat (LTR) from HIV-1
   6758..6879    +  polyA_signal   SV40 poly(A) signal: SV40 polyadenylation signal
   6919..7054    +  rep_origin     SV40 ori: SV40 origin of replication
   7075..7093    -  promoter       T7 promoter: promoter for bacteriophage T7 RNA polymerase
   7101..7256    +  CDS            lacZα (fragment): LacZα fragment of β-galactosidase; lacZ fragment
   7261..7689    +  rep_origin     f1 ori (sequence partly withheld): f1 bacteriophage origin of replication; arrow indicates direction of (+) strand synthesis
   7742..7846    +  promoter       AmpR promoter: bla
   7847..8707    +  CDS            AmpR: β-lactamase; bla; confers resistance to ampicillin, carbenicillin, and related antibiotics
   8878..9466    +  rep_origin     ori: high-copy-number ColE1/pMB1/pBR322/pUC origin of replication
   9649..9741    +  CDS            lacI (fragment): lac repressor; lacI; The lac repressor binds to the lac operator to inhibit transcription in E. coli. This inhibition can be relieved by adding lactose or isopropyl-β-D-thiogalactopyranoside (IPTG).
   9754..9775    +  protein_bind   CAP binding site: CAP binding activates transcription in the presence of cAMP. E. coli catabolite activator protein
   9790..9820    +  promoter       lac promoter: promoter for the E. coli lac operon
   9828..9844    +  protein_bind   lac operator: The lac repressor binds to the lac operator to inhibit transcription in E. coli. This inhibition can be relieved by adding lactose or isopropyl-β-D-thiogalactopyranoside (IPTG). lac repressor encoded by lacI
   9889..9907    +  promoter       T3 promoter: promoter for bacteriophage T3 RNA polymerase
>Addgene plasmid #229400 | HA-MAP4K5 | addgene full sequence | sequence record 456130 | Addgene NGS Result
TTAATGTAGTCTTATGCAATACTCTTGTAGTCTTGCAACATGGTAACGATGAGTTAGCAACATGCCTTAC
AAGGAGAGAAAAAGCACCGTGCATGCCGATTGGTGGAAGTAAGGTGGTACGATCGTGCCTTATTAGGAAG
GCAACAGACGGGTCTGACATGGATTGGACGAACCACTGAATTGCCGCATTGCAGAGATATTGTATTTAAG
TGCCTAGCTCGATACATAAACGGGTCTCTCTGGTTAGACCAGATCTGAGCCTGGGAGCTCTCTGGCTAAC
TAGGGAACCCACTGCTTAAGCCTCAATAAAGCTTGCCTTGAGTGCTTCAAGTAGTGTGTGCCCGTCTGTT
GTGTGACTCTGGTAACTAGAGATCCCTCAGACCCTTTTAGTCAGTGTGGAAAATCTCTAGCAGTGGCGCC
CGAACAGGGACTTGAAAGCGAAAGGGAAACCAGAGGAGCTCTCTCGACGCAGGACTCGGCTTGCTGAAGC
GCGCACGGCAAGAGGCGAGGGGCGGCGACTGGTGAGTACGCCAAAAATTTTGACTAGCGGAGGCTAGAAG
GAGAGAGATGGGTGCGAGAGCGTCAGTATTAAGCGGGGGAGAATTAGATCGCGATGGGAAAAAATTCGGT
TAAGGCCAGGGGGAAAGAAAAAATATAAATTAAAACATATAGTATGGGCAAGCAGGGAGCTAGAACGATT
CGCAGTTAATCCTGGCCTGTTAGAAACATCAGAAGGCTGTAGACAAATACTGGGACAGCTACAACCATCC
CTTCAGACAGGATCAGAAGAACTTAGATCATTATATAATACAGTAGCAACCCTCTATTGTGTGCATCAAA
GGATAGAGATAAAAGACACCAAGGAAGCTTTAGACAAGATAGAGGAAGAGCAAAACAAAAGTAAGACCAC
CGCACAGCAAGCGGCCGCTGATCTTCAGACCTGGAGGAGGAGATATGAGGGACAATTGGAGAAGTGAATT
ATATAAATATAAAGTAGTAAAAATTGAACCATTAGGAGTAGCACCCACCAAGGCAAAGAGAAGAGTGGTG
CAGAGAGAAAAAAGAGCAGTGGGAATAGGAGCTTTGTTCCTTGGGTTCTTGGGAGCAGCAGGAAGCACTA
TGGGCGCAGCGTCAATGACGCTGACGGTACAGGCCAGACAATTATTGTCTGGTATAGTGCAGCAGCAGAA
CAATTTGCTGAGGGCTATTGAGGCGCAACAGCATCTGTTGCAACTCACAGTCTGGGGCATCAAGCAGCTC
CAGGCAAGAATCCTGGCTGTGGAAAGATACCTAAAGGATCAACAGCTCCTGGGGATTTGGGGTTGCTCTG
GAAAACTCATTTGCACCACTGCTGTGCCTTGGAATGCTAGTTGGAGTAATAAATCTCTGGAACAGATTTG
GAATCACACGACCTGGATGGAGTGGGACAGAGAAATTAACAATTACACAAGCTTAATACACTCCTTAATT
GAAGAATCGCAAAACCAGCAAGAAAAGAATGAACAAGAATTATTGGAATTAGATAAATGGGCAAGTTTGT
GGAATTGGTTTAACATAACAAATTGGCTGTGGTATATAAAATTATTCATAATGATAGTAGGAGGCTTGGT
AGGTTTAAGAATAGTTTTTGCTGTACTTTCTATAGTGAATAGAGTTAGGCAGGGATATTCACCATTATCG
TTTCAGACCCACCTCCCAACCCCGAGGGGACCCAGACCACAATTTTAAAAGAAAAGGGGGGATTGGGGGG
TACAGTGCAGGGGAAAGAATAGTAGACATAATAGCAACAGACATACAAACTAAAGAATTACAAAAACAAA
TTACAAAAATTCAAAATTTTCGGGTTTATTACAGGGACAGCAGAGATCCACTTTGGCGCCGGCTCGAGTG
GCTCCGGTGCCCGTCAGTGGGCAGAGCGCACATCGCCCACAGTCCCCGAGAAGTTGGGGGGAGGGGTCGG
CAATTGAACCGGTGCCTAGAGAAGGTGGCGCGGGGTAAACTGGGAAAGTGATGTCGTGTACTGGCTCCGC
CTTTTTCCCGAGGGTGGGGGAGAACCGTATATAAGTGCAGTAGTCGCCGTGAACGTTCTTTTTCGCAACG
GGTTTGCCGCCAGAACACAGGTGTCGTGACGCGGGATCCGCCACCATGTACCCTTACGACGTTCCTGATT
ACGCGGGATATCCCTACGACGTGCCAGATTACGCGGGTAGTGGTGAGGCCCCGCTGCGGCCTGCCGCGGA
CATCCTGAGGCGGAACCCGCAGCAGGACTACGAACTCGTCCAGAGGGTCGGCAGCGGCACCTACGGGGAC
GTCTATAAGGCCAGAAATGTACACACAGGAGAGCTGGCTGCAGTAAAAATCATTAAATTGGAGCCTGGAG
ATGATTTTTCTTTGATTCAACAAGAAATATTTATGGTTAAAGAATGTAAACATTGTAACATCGTTGCCTA
CTTTGGGAGTTATCTTAGTCGGGAAAAACTATGGATTTGTATGGAATACTGTGGTGGCGGATCACTTCAA
GATATTTACCATGTTACTGGACCATTATCAGAATTGCAAATAGCCTATGTATGCAGAGAAACCTTACAGG
GTCTTGCCTATTTGCATACTAAAGGCAAAATGCATAGAGATATCAAAGGTGCTAATATTTTATTGACAGA
CCATGGCGATGTAAAATTAGCTGACTTTGGTGTGGCTGCAAAAATAACAGCTACCATTGCAAAACGAAAA
TCTTTCATTGGCACCCCTTACTGGATGGCCCCAGAAGTTGCAGCAGTAGAGAAGAATGGTGGCTACAACC
AACTCTGTGATATCTGGGCAGTAGGAATAACAGCAATTGAACTTGGAGAACTTCAGCCACCTATGTTTGA
TCTCCACCCAATGAGGGCTCTCTTCTTAATGTCAAAAAGTAATTTTCAGCCTCCAAAACTAAAGGACAAA
ACAAAATGGTCATCAACATTCCATAATTTTGTCAAAATAGCACTAACCAAAAACCCAAAAAAAAGACCAA
CTGCTGAAAGACTTCTGACTCACACTTTTGTTGCACAGCCAGGTCTCTCTAGAGCCCTAGCAGTTGAACT
GTTAGACAAAGTGAACAATCCAGATAACCACGCACATTACACTGAAGCAGATGACGATGACTTTGAGCCC
CATGCAATCATTCGTCATACCATTAGATCTACAAACAGGAATGCCAGAGCTGAACGGACAGCTTCAGAAA
TAAATTTTGACAAATTACAATTTGAACCTCCTCTGAGAAAAGAAACAGAAGCACGAGATGAAATGGGATT
GTCATCAGACCCAAATTTCATGTTACAGTGGAATCCTTTTGTTGATGGTGCAAATACTGGCAAATCAACC
TCAAAACGTGCAATACCACCTCCCCTACCTCCTAAGCCAAGGATAAGCAGTTACCCTGAAGACAACTTTC
CGGATGAAGAAAAAGCATCAACCATAAAACATTGTCCTGATTCAGAAAGCAGAGCTCCCCAAATTCTCAG
AAGACAGAGTAGCCCAAGTTGTGGGCCTGTGGCAGAGACTTCTTCTATTGGAAATGGTGATGGTATTTCA
AAACTGATGAGTGAAAATACAGAAGGATCAGCACAAGCACCACAGTTACCACGAAAAAAGGACAAACGAG
ACTTCCCTAAACCAGCCATCAATGGCCTTCCACCCACCCCAAAAGTTCTGATGGGAGCATGCTTTTCAAA
AGTTTTTGATGGCTGTCCTTTGAAAATTAATTGTGCAACATCCTGGATACATCCTGATACAAAAGATCAG
TACATTATTTTTGGAACTGAAGATGGTATTTACACACTGAATCTCAATGAGCTACATGAGGCAACGATGG
AACAGTTATTTCCACGGAAGTGTACTTGGCTGTATGTTATCAATAATACTTTAATGTCATTATCAGAAGG
AAAAACCTTTCAGCTCTACTCTCACAATCTTATAGCTTTGTTTGAACATGCCAAAAAACCAGGATTAGCT
GCCCATATTCAAACTCACAGGTTTCCAGACCGAATACTACCAAGAAAATTCGCTTTAACAACAAAGATTC
CTGATACAAAAGGCTGCCACAAATGTTGCATAGTCAGAAACCCTTACACGGGACATAAATACCTCTGTGG
AGCTTTACAGTCTGGAATTGTTTTACTTCAGTGGTATGAGCCAATGCAGAAATTCATGTTGATAAAGCAC
TTTGATTTTCCTTTGCCAAGTCCTTTGAATGTTTTTGAAATGCTGGTGATACCTGAACAGGAATACCCTA
TGGTCTGTGTAGCTATTAGCAAAGGCACTGAATCGAATCAGGTAGTTCAGTTTGAGACAATCAATTTGAA
CTCTGCATCTTCATGGTTTACAGAAATTGGTGCAGGCAGCCAGCAGTTAGATTCCATTCATGTAACACAG
TTGGAGAGAGATACCGTTTTAGTGTGTTTAGACAAATTTGTGAAAATTGTAAATCTACAAGGAAAATTAA
AATCAAGTAAGAAACTGGCCTCTGAGTTAAGTTTTGATTTTCGCATTGAATCTGTAGTATGCCTTCAAGA
CAGTGTGTTGGCTTTCTGGAAACATGGGATGCAGGGTAAAAGCTTCAAGTCAGATGAGGTTACCCAGGAG
ATTTCAGATGAAACAAGAGTTTTCCGCTTATTAGGATCAGACAGGGTTGTCGTTTTGGAAAGTAGGCCAA
CAGAAAATCCTACTGCACACAGCAATCTCTACATCTTGGCTGGACATGAAAATAGTTACTGAGCAATTCC
GCCCCTCTCCCTCCCCCCCCCCTAACGTTACTGGCCGAAGCCGCTTGGAATAAGGCCGGTGTGCGTTTGT
CTATATGTTATTTTCCACCATATTGCCGTCTTTTGGCAATGTGAGGGCCCGGAAACCTGGCCCTGTCTTC
TTGACGAGCATTCCTAGGGGTCTTTCCCCTCTCGCCAAAGGAATGCAAGGTCTGTTGAATGTCGTGAAGG
AAGCAGTTCCTCTGGAAGCTTCTTGAAGACAAACAACGTCTGTAGCGACCCTTTGCAGGCAGCGGAACCC
CCCACCTGGCGACAGGTGCCTCTGCGGCCAAAAGCCACGTGTATAAGATACACCTGCAAAGGCGGCACAA
CCCCAGTGCCACGTTGTGAGTTGGATAGTTGTGGAAAGAGTCAAATGGCTCTCCTCAAGCGTATTCAACA
AGGGGCTGAAGGATGCCCAGAAGGTACCCCATTGTATGGGATCTGATCTGGGGCCTCGGTGCACATGCTT
TACATGTGTTTAGTCGAGGTTAAAAAAACGTCTAGGCCCCCCGAACCACGGGGACGTGGTTTTCCTTTGA
AAAACACGATGATAATATGGCCACAACCATGAAGACCTTCAACATCTCTCAGCAGGACCTTGAGCTGGTG
GAAGTTGCCACTGAGAAAATCACCATGCTCTATGAGGACAACAAGCACCATGTTGGTGCTGCCATCAGGA
CCAAGACAGGAGAAATCATCTCTGCTGTCCACATTGAAGCCTACATTGGCAGGGTCACTGTGTGTGCAGA
GGCCATTGCCATTGGGTCTGCAGTCTCCAATGGGCAGAAGGACTTTGACACCATTGTGGCTGTGAGGCAC
CCCTACAGTGATGAGGTGGACAGGTCCATCAGAGTGGTGTCCCCCTGTGGCATGTGCAGGGAGCTCATCT
CAGACTATGCCCCTGATTGCTTTGTTCTGATTGAGATGAATGGCAAGCTGGTCAAGACAACCATTGAGGA
GCTGATTCCACTGAAATACACCAGAAACTAAACGCGTTAAGTCGACAATCAACCTCTGGATTACAAAATT
TGTGAAAGATTGACTGGTATTCTTAACTATGTTGCTCCTTTTACGCTATGTGGATACGCTGCTTTAATGC
CTTTGTATCATGCTATTGCTTCCCGTATGGCTTTCATTTTCTCCTCCTTGTATAAATCCTGGTTGCTGTC
TCTTTATGAGGAGTTGTGGCCCGTTGTCAGGCAACGTGGCGTGGTGTGCACTGTGTTTGCTGACGCAACC
CCCACTGGTTGGGGCATTGCCACCACCTGTCAGCTCCTTTCCGGGACTTTCGCTTTCCCCCTCCCTATTG
CCACGGCGGAACTCATCGCCGCCTGCCTTGCCCGCTGCTGGACAGGGGCTCGGCTGTTGGGCACTGACAA
TTCCGTGGTGTTGTCGGGGAAATCATCGTCCTTTCCTTGGCTGCTCGCCTGTGTTGCCACCTGGATTCTG
CGCGGGACGTCCTTCTGCTACGTCCCTTCGGCCCTCAATCCAGCGGACCTTCCTTCCCGCGGCCTGCTGC
CGGCTCTGCGGCCTCTTCCGCGTCTTCGCCTTCGCCCTCAGACGAGTCGGATCTCCCTTTGGGCCGCCTC
CCCGCGTCGACTTTAAGACCAATGACTTACAAGGCAGCTGTAGATCTTAGCCACTTTTTAAAAGAAAAGG
GGGGACTGGAAGGGCTAATTCACTCCCAACGAAGACAAGATCTGCTTTTTGCTTGTACTGGGTCTCTCTG
GTTAGACCAGATCTGAGCCTGGGAGCTCTCTGGCTAACTAGGGAACCCACTGCTTAAGCCTCAATAAAGC
TTGCCTTGAGTGCTTCAAGTAGTGTGTGCCCGTCTGTTGTGTGACTCTGGTAACTAGAGATCCCTCAGAC
CCTTTTAGTCAGTGTGGAAAATCTCTAGCAGTACGTATAGTAGTTCATGTCATCTTATTATTCAGTATTT
ATAACTTGCAAAGAAATGAATATCAGAGAGTGAGAGGAACTTGTTTATTGCAGCTTATAATGGTTACAAA
TAAAGCAATAGCATCACAAATTTCACAAATAAAGCATTTTTTTCACTGCATTCTAGTTGTGGTTTGTCCA
AACTCATCAATGTATCTTATCATGTCTGGCTCTAGCTATCCCGCCCCTAACTCCGCCCATCCCGCCCCTA
ACTCCGCCCAGTTCCGCCCATTCTCCGCCCCATGGCTGACTAATTTTTTTTATTTATGCAGAGGCCGAGG
CCGCCTCGGCCTCTGAGCTATTCCAGAAGTAGTGAGGAGGCTTTTTTGGAGGCCTAGGGACGTACCCAAT
TCGCCCTATAGTGAGTCGTATTACGCGCGCTCACTGGCCGTCGTTTTACAACGTCGTGACTGGGAAAACC
CTGGCGTTACCCAACTTAATCGCCTTGCAGCACATCCCCCTTTCGCCAGCTGGCGTAATAGCGAAGAGGC
CCGCACCGATCGCCCTTCCCAACAGTTGCGCAGCCTGAATGGCGAATGGG
[124 nt withheld, positions 7261-7384]
C
[91 nt withheld, positions 7386-7476]
A
[49 nt withheld, positions 7478-7526]
CCTTTGACGTTGGAGTCCACGTTCTTT
[37 nt withheld, positions 7554-7590]
ACCCTATCTCGGTCTATTCTTTTGATTTATAAGGGATTTTGCCGATTTCGGCCTATTGGTTAAAAAATGA
GCTGATTTAACAAAAATTTAACGCGAATTTTAACAAAATATTAACGCTTACAATTTAGGTGGCACTTTTC
GGGGAAATGTGCGCGGAACCCCTATTTGTTTATTTTTCTAAATACATTCAAATATGTATCCGCTCATGAG
ACAATAACCCTGATAAATGCTTCAATAATATTGAAAAAGGAAGAGTATGAGTATTCAACATTTCCGTGTC
GCCCTTATTCCCTTTTTTGCGGCATTTTGCCTTCCTGTTTTTGCTCACCCAGAAACGCTGGTGAAAGTAA
AAGATGCTGAAGATCAGTTGGGTGCACGAGTGGGTTACATCGAACTGGATCTCAACAGCGGTAAGATCCT
TGAGAGTTTTCGCCCCGAAGAACGTTTTCCAATGATGAGCACTTTTAAAGTTCTGCTATGTGGCGCGGTA
TTATCCCGTATTGACGCCGGGCAAGAGCAACTCGGTCGCCGCATACACTATTCTCAGAATGACTTGGTTG
AGTACTCACCAGTCACAGAAAAGCATCTTACGGATGGCATGACAGTAAGAGAATTATGCAGTGCTGCCAT
AACCATGAGTGATAACACTGCGGCCAACTTACTTCTGACAACGATCGGAGGACCGAAGGAGCTAACCGCT
TTTTTGCACAACATGGGGGATCATGTAACTCGCCTTGATCGTTGGGAACCGGAGCTGAATGAAGCCATAC
CAAACGACGAGCGTGACACCACGATGCCTGTAGCAATGGCAACAACGTTGCGCAAACTATTAACTGGCGA
ACTACTTACTCTAGCTTCCCGGCAACAATTAATAGACTGGATGGAGGCGGATAAAGTTGCAGGACCACTT
CTGCGCTCGGCCCTTCCGGCTGGCTGGTTTATTGCTGATAAATCTGGAGCCGGTGAGCGTGGGTCTCGCG
GTATCATTGCAGCACTGGGGCCAGATGGTAAGCCCTCCCGTATCGTAGTTATCTACACGACGGGGAGTCA
GGCAACTATGGATGAACGAAATAGACAGATCGCTGAGATAGGTGCCTCACTGATTAAGCATTGGTAACTG
TCAGACCAAGTTTACTCATATATACTTTAGATTGATTTAAAACTTCATTTTTAATTTAAAAGGATCTAGG
TGAAGATCCTTTTTGATAATCTCATGACCAAAATCCCTTAACGTGAGTTTTCGTTCCACTGAGCGTCAGA
CCCCGTAGAAAAGATCAAAGGATCTTCTTGAGATCCTTTTTTTCTGCGCGTAATCTGCTGCTTGCAAACA
AAAAAACCACCGCTACCAGCGGTGGTTTGTTTGCCGGATCAAGAGCTACCAACTCTTTTTCCGAAGGTAA
CTGGCTTCAGCAGAGCGCAGATACCAAATACTGTTCTTCTAGTGTAGCCGTAGTTAGGCCACCACTTCAA
GAACTCTGTAGCACCGCCTACATACCTCGCTCTGCTAATCCTGTTACCAGTGGCTGCTGCCAGTGGCGAT
AAGTCGTGTCTTACCGGGTTGGACTCAAGACGATAGTTACCGGATAAGGCGCAGCGGTCGGGCTGAACGG
GGGGTTCGTGCACACAGCCCAGCTTGGAGCGAACGACCTACACCGAACTGAGATACCTACAGCGTGAGCT
ATGAGAAAGCGCCACGCTTCCCGAAGGGAGAAAGGCGGACAGGTATCCGGTAAGCGGCAGGGTCGGAACA
GGAGAGCGCACGAGGGAGCTTCCAGGGGGAAACGCCTGGTATCTTTATAGTCCTGTCGGGTTTCGCCACC
TCTGACTTGAGCGTCGATTTTTGTGATGCTCGTCAGGGGGGCGGAGCCTATGGAAAAACGCCAGCAACGC
GGCCTTTTTACGGTTCCTGGCCTTTTGCTGGCCTTTTGCTCACATGTTCTTTCCTGCGTTATCCCCTGAT
TCTGTGGATAACCGTATTACCGCCTTTGAGTGAGCTGATACCGCTCGCCGCAGCCGAACGACCGAGCGCA
GCGAGTCAGTGAGCGAGGAAGCGGAAGAGCGCCCAATACGCAAACCGCCTCTCCCCGCGCGTTGGCCGAT
TCATTAATGCAGCTGGCACGACAGGTTTCCCGACTGGAAAGCGGGCAGTGAGCGCAACGCAATTAATGTG
AGTTAGCTCACTCATTAGGCACCCCAGGCTTTACACTTTATGCTTCCGGCTCGTATGTTGTGTGGAATTG
TGAGCGGATAACAATTTCACACAGGAAACAGCTATGACCATGATTACGCCAAGCGCGCAATTAACCCTCA
CTAAAGGGAACAAAAGCTGGAGCTGCAAGC
